Addgene plasmid #77729: IRAK2 gRNA (BRDN0001146650)
Purpose: 3rd generation lentiviral gRNA plasmid targeting human IRAK2
Depositing lab: John Doench & David Root. Depositing organization: Broad Institute. Publication: Optimized sgRNA design to maximize activity and minimize off-target effects of CRISPR-Cas9. Doench JG, Fusi N, Sullender M, Hegde M, Vaimberg EW, Donovan KF, Smith I, Tothova Z, Wilen C, Orchard R, Virgin HW, Listgarten J, Root DE. Nat Biotechnol. 2016 Jan 18. doi: 10.1038/nbt.3437. PubMed 26780180.
Backbone
  Vector backbone: lentiGuide-Puro
  Backbone manufacturer: Zhang Lab (Addgene plasmid # 52963)
  Vector type: Mammalian Expression, Lentiviral, CRISPR
  Selectable markers: Puromycin
Growth in bacteria
  Bacterial resistance: Ampicillin, 100 μg/mL
  Growth temperature: 37°C
  Growth strain: DH5alpha
  Copy number: High Copy
Gene/Insert
  Gene/Insert name: IRAK2 (alt names: IRAK2; NM_001570.3)
  gRNA/shRNA sequence: CAGACCATGCAGGTACTCGA
  Species: H. sapiens (human)
  Entrez Gene: IRAK2 (a.k.a. IRAK-2)
  Promoter: hU6
  Cloning method: Unknown
  Sequencing primers: 5′ U6-F; 3′ pS2-R
Terms and licenses: Academic/Nonprofit Terms; Industry Terms: Not Available to Industry
Depositor comments: The gRNA was designed to target the following Genbank reference sequence(s): NM_001570.3. Note that this plasmid does NOT contain Cas9. It should be used in conjunction with lentiCas9-Blast (Addgene #52962) or otherwise with cell lines already expressing Cas9. Browse the full kinome gRNA library at http://www.addgene.org/pooled-library/broadgpp-human-kinome/ or visit http://www.broadinstitute.org/rnai/public/ for detailed protocols and information.
How to cite: IRAK2 gRNA (BRDN0001146650) was a gift from John Doench & David Root (Addgene plasmid # 77729 ; http://n2t.net/addgene:77729 ; RRID:Addgene_77729)
