[The description below was written by a language model from this plasmid's Addgene catalogue record and pLannotate feature annotations shown in this document.]
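Description:
IRAK2 gRNA (BRDN0001146650) is a third-generation lentiviral CRISPR guide plasmid built on the lentiGuide-Puro backbone. It expresses a single guide RNA against human IRAK2, designed against reference transcript NM_001570.3. The plasmid is propagated in E. coli through a high-copy ColE1/pUC-type origin with ampicillin selection (AmpR under its own bla promoter). The backbone also carries an f1 origin, an SV40 origin and poly(A) signal, and remnants of lac and T7/T3 cloning elements.

The lentiviral transfer region begins with an RSV promoter fused to a truncated HIV-1 5' LTR, which makes genomic RNA production independent of Tat. This is followed by the Ψ packaging signal with a gag fragment and by the RRE for Rev-dependent nuclear export. The region ends in a ΔU3 self-inactivating 3' LTR. Between the LTRs, a human U6 RNA polymerase III promoter drives the IRAK2 targeting spacer joined to the Streptococcus pyogenes Cas9 gRNA scaffold. A cPPT/CTS element, which aids nuclear import of the viral genome, lies downstream of the scaffold. Next, an EF-1α core promoter with its intron A drives puromycin N-acetyltransferase, allowing selection of transduced mammalian cells. A WPRE follows to enhance transcript expression.

The plasmid does not encode Cas9. The depositor notes that it must be paired with a separate Cas9 vector such as lentiCas9-Blast or used in cells that already express Cas9. It is an individual clone corresponding to a human kinome gRNA library designed with optimized sgRNA rules, and it is suited to knocking out IRAK2 in human cells after lentiviral delivery.
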