Features (pLannotate 1.2.2; 29 found; start..end, strand, type, name):
     14..80      +  CDS            small t antigen (fragment): SV40 (simian virus 40) small t antigen
    106..317     +  promoter       EF-1α core promoter: core promoter for human elongation factor EF-1α
    318..1256    +  intron         EF-1α intron A: intron upstream of the start codon of human EF-1α
   1278..1877    +  CDS            PuroR (fragment): puromycin N-acetyltransferase; pac from Streptomyces; confers resistance to puromycin
   1893..2481    +  misc_feature   WPRE: woodchuck hepatitis virus posttranscriptional regulatory element
   2532..2551    +  misc_feature   cPPT/CTS (fragment): central polypurine tract and central termination sequence of HIV-1
   2553..2786    +  LTR            3' LTR (ΔU3): self-inactivating 3' long terminal repeat (LTR) from HIV-1
   2864..2985    +  polyA_signal   SV40 poly(A) signal: SV40 polyadenylation signal
   3025..3160    +  rep_origin     SV40 ori: SV40 origin of replication
   3181..3199    -  promoter       T7 promoter: promoter for bacteriophage T7 RNA polymerase
   3207..3362    +  CDS            lacZα (fragment): LacZα fragment of β-galactosidase; lacZ fragment
   3367..3795    +  rep_origin     f1 ori (sequence partly withheld): f1 bacteriophage origin of replication; arrow indicates direction of (+) strand synthesis
   3848..3952    +  promoter       AmpR promoter: bla
   3953..4813    +  CDS            AmpR: β-lactamase; bla; confers resistance to ampicillin, carbenicillin, and related antibiotics
   4984..5572    +  rep_origin     ori: high-copy-number ColE1/pMB1/pBR322/pUC origin of replication
   5755..5847    +  CDS            lacI (fragment): lac repressor; lacI; The lac repressor binds to the lac operator to inhibit transcription in E. coli. This inhibition can be relieved by adding lactose or isopropyl-β-D-thiogalactopyranoside (IPTG).
   5860..5881    +  protein_bind   CAP binding site: CAP binding activates transcription in the presence of cAMP. E. coli catabolite activator protein
   5896..5926    +  promoter       lac promoter: promoter for the E. coli lac operon
   5934..5950    +  protein_bind   lac operator: The lac repressor binds to the lac operator to inhibit transcription in E. coli. This inhibition can be relieved by adding lactose or isopropyl-β-D-thiogalactopyranoside (IPTG). lac repressor encoded by lacI
   5995..6013    +  promoter       T3 promoter: promoter for bacteriophage T3 RNA polymerase
   6041..6267    +  promoter       RSV promoter: Rous sarcoma virus enhancer/promoter
   6268..6448    +  LTR            5' LTR (truncated): truncated 5' long terminal repeat (LTR) from HIV-1
   6495..6620    +  misc_feature   HIV-1 Ψ: packaging signal of human immunodeficiency virus type 1
   6604..6967    +  CDS            HIV-1 gag (fragment): gag protein from human immunodeficiency virus 1; gag
   7113..7346    +  misc_feature   RRE: The Rev response element (RRE) of HIV-1 allows for Rev-dependent mRNA export from the nucleus to the cytoplasm.
   7723..7749    +  CDS            Rev (fragment): human immunodeficiency virus 1 (HIV-1) Rev protein; rev; enhances nuclear export of unspliced and incompletely spliced viral mRNAs
   7753..7993    +  promoter       U6 promoter: RNA polymerase III promoter for human U6 snRNA
   8023..8098    +  misc_RNA       gRNA scaffold: guide RNA scaffold for the Streptococcus pyogenes CRISPR/Cas9 system
   8154..8271    +  misc_feature   cPPT/CTS: central polypurine tract and central termination sequence of HIV-1
>Addgene plasmid #77729 | IRAK2 gRNA (BRDN0001146650) | addgene full sequence | sequence record 188316 | Addgene Assembled Sequence
CCCGGGTGCAAAGATGGATAAAGTTTTAAACAGAGAGGAATCTTTGCAGCTAATGGACCTTCTAGGTCTT
GAAAGGAGTGGGAATTGGCTCCGGTGCCCGTCAGTGGGCAGAGCGCACATCGCCCACAGTCCCCGAGAAG
TTGGGGGGAGGGGTCGGCAATTGATCCGGTGCCTAGAGAAGGTGGCGCGGGGTAAACTGGGAAAGTGATG
TCGTGTACTGGCTCCGCCTTTTTCCCGAGGGTGGGGGAGAACCGTATATAAGTGCAGTAGTCGCCGTGAA
CGTTCTTTTTCGCAACGGGTTTGCCGCCAGAACACAGGTAAGTGCCGTGTGTGGTTCCCGCGGGCCTGGC
CTCTTTACGGGTTATGGCCCTTGCGTGCCTTGAATTACTTCCACCTGGCTGCAGTACGTGATTCTTGATC
CCGAGCTTCGGGTTGGAAGTGGGTGGGAGAGTTCGAGGCCTTGCGCTTAAGGAGCCCCTTCGCCTCGTGC
TTGAGTTGAGGCCTGGCCTGGGCGCTGGGGCCGCCGCGTGCGAATCTGGTGGCACCTTCGCGCCTGTCTC
GCTGCTTTCGATAAGTCTCTAGCCATTTAAAATTTTTGATGACCTGCTGCGACGCTTTTTTTCTGGCAAG
ATAGTCTTGTAAATGCGGGCCAAGATCTGCACACTGGTATTTCGGTTTTTGGGGCCGCGGGCGGCGACGG
GGCCCGTGCGTCCCAGCGCACATGTTCGGCGAGGCGGGGCCTGCGAGCGCGGCCACCGAGAATCGGACGG
GGGTAGTCTCAAGCTGGCCGGCCTGCTCTGGTGCCTGGCCTCGCGCCGCCGTGTATCGCCCCGCCCTGGG
CGGCAAGGCTGGCCCGGTCGGCACCAGTTGCGTGAGCGGAAAGATGGCCGCTTCCCGGCCCTGCTGCAGG
GAGCTCAAAATGGAGGACGCGGCGCTCGGGAGAGCGGGCGGGTGAGTCACCCACACAAAGGAAAAGGGCC
TTTCCGTCCTCAGCCGTCGCTTCATGTGACTCCACGGAGTACCGGGCGCCGTCCAGGCACCTCGATTAGT
TCTCGAGCTTTTGGAGTACGTCGTCTTTAGGTTGGGGGGAGGGGTTTTATGCGATGGAGTTTCCCCACAC
TGAGTGGGTGGAGACTGAAGTTAGGCCAGCTTGGCACTTGATGTAATTCTCCTTGGAATTTGCCCTTTTT
GAGTTTGGATCTTGGTTCATTCTCAAGCCTCAGACAGTGGTTCAAAGTTTTTTTCTTCCATTTCAGGTGT
CGTGACGTACGGCCACCATGACCGAGTACAAGCCCACGGTGCGCCTCGCCACCCGCGACGACGTCCCCAG
GGCCGTACGCACCCTCGCCGCCGCGTTCGCCGACTACCCCGCCACGCGCCACACCGTCGATCCGGACCGC
CACATCGAGCGGGTCACCGAGCTGCAAGAACTCTTCCTCACGCGCGTCGGGCTCGACATCGGCAAGGTGT
GGGTCGCGGACGACGGCGCCGCCGTGGCGGTCTGGACCACGCCGGAGAGCGTCGAAGCGGGGGCGGTGTT
CGCCGAGATCGGCCCGCGCATGGCCGAGTTGAGCGGTTCCCGGCTGGCCGCGCAGCAACAGATGGAAGGC
CTCCTGGCGCCGCACCGGCCCAAGGAGCCCGCGTGGTTCCTGGCCACCGTCGGAGTCTCGCCCGACCACC
AGGGCAAGGGTCTGGGCAGCGCCGTCGTGCTCCCCGGAGTGGAGGCGGCCGAGCGCGCCGGGGTGCCCGC
CTTCCTGGAGACCTCCGCGCCCCGCAACCTCCCCTTCTACGAGCGGCTCGGCTTCACCGTCACCGCCGAC
GTCGAGGTGCCCGAAGGACCGCGCACCTGGTGCATGACCCGCAAGCCCGGTGCCTGAACGCGTTAAGTCG
ACAATCAACCTCTGGATTACAAAATTTGTGAAAGATTGACTGGTATTCTTAACTATGTTGCTCCTTTTAC
GCTATGTGGATACGCTGCTTTAATGCCTTTGTATCATGCTATTGCTTCCCGTATGGCTTTCATTTTCTCC
TCCTTGTATAAATCCTGGTTGCTGTCTCTTTATGAGGAGTTGTGGCCCGTTGTCAGGCAACGTGGCGTGG
TGTGCACTGTGTTTGCTGACGCAACCCCCACTGGTTGGGGCATTGCCACCACCTGTCAGCTCCTTTCCGG
GACTTTCGCTTTCCCCCTCCCTATTGCCACGGCGGAACTCATCGCCGCCTGCCTTGCCCGCTGCTGGACA
GGGGCTCGGCTGTTGGGCACTGACAATTCCGTGGTGTTGTCGGGGAAATCATCGTCCTTTCCTTGGCTGC
TCGCCTGTGTTGCCACCTGGATTCTGCGCGGGACGTCCTTCTGCTACGTCCCTTCGGCCCTCAATCCAGC
GGACCTTCCTTCCCGCGGCCTGCTGCCGGCTCTGCGGCCTCTTCCGCGTCTTCGCCTTCGCCCTCAGACG
AGTCGGATCTCCCTTTGGGCCGCCTCCCCGCGTCGACTTTAAGACCAATGACTTACAAGGCAGCTGTAGA
TCTTAGCCACTTTTTAAAAGAAAAGGGGGGACTGGAAGGGCTAATTCACTCCCAACGAAGACAAGATCTG
CTTTTTGCTTGTACTGGGTCTCTCTGGTTAGACCAGATCTGAGCCTGGGAGCTCTCTGGCTAACTAGGGA
ACCCACTGCTTAAGCCTCAATAAAGCTTGCCTTGAGTGCTTCAAGTAGTGTGTGCCCGTCTGTTGTGTGA
CTCTGGTAACTAGAGATCCCTCAGACCCTTTTAGTCAGTGTGGAAAATCTCTAGCAGTACGTATAGTAGT
TCATGTCATCTTATTATTCAGTATTTATAACTTGCAAAGAAATGAATATCAGAGAGTGAGAGGAACTTGT
TTATTGCAGCTTATAATGGTTACAAATAAAGCAATAGCATCACAAATTTCACAAATAAAGCATTTTTTTC
ACTGCATTCTAGTTGTGGTTTGTCCAAACTCATCAATGTATCTTATCATGTCTGGCTCTAGCTATCCCGC
CCCTAACTCCGCCCATCCCGCCCCTAACTCCGCCCAGTTCCGCCCATTCTCCGCCCCATGGCTGACTAAT
TTTTTTTATTTATGCAGAGGCCGAGGCCGCCTCGGCCTCTGAGCTATTCCAGAAGTAGTGAGGAGGCTTT
TTTGGAGGCCTAGGGACGTACCCAATTCGCCCTATAGTGAGTCGTATTACGCGCGCTCACTGGCCGTCGT
TTTACAACGTCGTGACTGGGAAAACCCTGGCGTTACCCAACTTAATCGCCTTGCAGCACATCCCCCTTTC
GCCAGCTGGCGTAATAGCGAAGAGGCCCGCACCGATCGCCCTTCCCAACAGTTGCGCAGCCTGAATGGCG
AATGGG
[124 nt withheld, positions 3367-3490]
C
[91 nt withheld, positions 3492-3582]
A
[49 nt withheld, positions 3584-3632]
CCTTTGACGTTGGAGTCCACGTTCTTT
[37 nt withheld, positions 3660-3696]
ACCCTATCTCGGTCTATTCTTTTGATTTATAAGGGATTTTGCCGATTTCGGCCTATTGGTTAAAAAATGA
GCTGATTTAACAAAAATTTAACGCGAATTTTAACAAAATATTAACGCTTACAATTTAGGTGGCACTTTTC
GGGGAAATGTGCGCGGAACCCCTATTTGTTTATTTTTCTAAATACATTCAAATATGTATCCGCTCATGAG
ACAATAACCCTGATAAATGCTTCAATAATATTGAAAAAGGAAGAGTATGAGTATTCAACATTTCCGTGTC
GCCCTTATTCCCTTTTTTGCGGCATTTTGCCTTCCTGTTTTTGCTCACCCAGAAACGCTGGTGAAAGTAA
AAGATGCTGAAGATCAGTTGGGTGCACGAGTGGGTTACATCGAACTGGATCTCAACAGCGGTAAGATCCT
TGAGAGTTTTCGCCCCGAAGAACGTTTTCCAATGATGAGCACTTTTAAAGTTCTGCTATGTGGCGCGGTA
TTATCCCGTATTGACGCCGGGCAAGAGCAACTCGGTCGCCGCATACACTATTCTCAGAATGACTTGGTTG
AGTACTCACCAGTCACAGAAAAGCATCTTACGGATGGCATGACAGTAAGAGAATTATGCAGTGCTGCCAT
AACCATGAGTGATAACACTGCGGCCAACTTACTTCTGACAACGATCGGAGGACCGAAGGAGCTAACCGCT
TTTTTGCACAACATGGGGGATCATGTAACTCGCCTTGATCGTTGGGAACCGGAGCTGAATGAAGCCATAC
CAAACGACGAGCGTGACACCACGATGCCTGTAGCAATGGCAACAACGTTGCGCAAACTATTAACTGGCGA
ACTACTTACTCTAGCTTCCCGGCAACAATTAATAGACTGGATGGAGGCGGATAAAGTTGCAGGACCACTT
CTGCGCTCGGCCCTTCCGGCTGGCTGGTTTATTGCTGATAAATCTGGAGCCGGTGAGCGTGGGTCTCGCG
GTATCATTGCAGCACTGGGGCCAGATGGTAAGCCCTCCCGTATCGTAGTTATCTACACGACGGGGAGTCA
GGCAACTATGGATGAACGAAATAGACAGATCGCTGAGATAGGTGCCTCACTGATTAAGCATTGGTAACTG
TCAGACCAAGTTTACTCATATATACTTTAGATTGATTTAAAACTTCATTTTTAATTTAAAAGGATCTAGG
TGAAGATCCTTTTTGATAATCTCATGACCAAAATCCCTTAACGTGAGTTTTCGTTCCACTGAGCGTCAGA
CCCCGTAGAAAAGATCAAAGGATCTTCTTGAGATCCTTTTTTTCTGCGCGTAATCTGCTGCTTGCAAACA
AAAAAACCACCGCTACCAGCGGTGGTTTGTTTGCCGGATCAAGAGCTACCAACTCTTTTTCCGAAGGTAA
CTGGCTTCAGCAGAGCGCAGATACCAAATACTGTTCTTCTAGTGTAGCCGTAGTTAGGCCACCACTTCAA
GAACTCTGTAGCACCGCCTACATACCTCGCTCTGCTAATCCTGTTACCAGTGGCTGCTGCCAGTGGCGAT
AAGTCGTGTCTTACCGGGTTGGACTCAAGACGATAGTTACCGGATAAGGCGCAGCGGTCGGGCTGAACGG
GGGGTTCGTGCACACAGCCCAGCTTGGAGCGAACGACCTACACCGAACTGAGATACCTACAGCGTGAGCT
ATGAGAAAGCGCCACGCTTCCCGAAGGGAGAAAGGCGGACAGGTATCCGGTAAGCGGCAGGGTCGGAACA
GGAGAGCGCACGAGGGAGCTTCCAGGGGGAAACGCCTGGTATCTTTATAGTCCTGTCGGGTTTCGCCACC
TCTGACTTGAGCGTCGATTTTTGTGATGCTCGTCAGGGGGGCGGAGCCTATGGAAAAACGCCAGCAACGC
GGCCTTTTTACGGTTCCTGGCCTTTTGCTGGCCTTTTGCTCACATGTTCTTTCCTGCGTTATCCCCTGAT
TCTGTGGATAACCGTATTACCGCCTTTGAGTGAGCTGATACCGCTCGCCGCAGCCGAACGACCGAGCGCA
GCGAGTCAGTGAGCGAGGAAGCGGAAGAGCGCCCAATACGCAAACCGCCTCTCCCCGCGCGTTGGCCGAT
TCATTAATGCAGCTGGCACGACAGGTTTCCCGACTGGAAAGCGGGCAGTGAGCGCAACGCAATTAATGTG
AGTTAGCTCACTCATTAGGCACCCCAGGCTTTACACTTTATGCTTCCGGCTCGTATGTTGTGTGGAATTG
TGAGCGGATAACAATTTCACACAGGAAACAGCTATGACCATGATTACGCCAAGCGCGCAATTAACCCTCA
CTAAAGGGAACAAAAGCTGGAGCTGCAAGCTTAATGTAGTCTTATGCAATACTCTTGTAGTCTTGCAACA
TGGTAACGATGAGTTAGCAACATGCCTTACAAGGAGAGAAAAAGCACCGTGCATGCCGATTGGTGGAAGT
AAGGTGGTACGATCGTGCCTTATTAGGAAGGCAACAGACGGGTCTGACATGGATTGGACGAACCACTGAA
TTGCCGCATTGCAGAGATATTGTATTTAAGTGCCTAGCTCGATACATAAACGGGTCTCTCTGGTTAGACC
AGATCTGAGCCTGGGAGCTCTCTGGCTAACTAGGGAACCCACTGCTTAAGCCTCAATAAAGCTTGCCTTG
AGTGCTTCAAGTAGTGTGTGCCCGTCTGTTGTGTGACTCTGGTAACTAGAGATCCCTCAGACCCTTTTAG
TCAGTGTGGAAAATCTCTAGCAGTGGCGCCCGAACAGGGACTTGAAAGCGAAAGGGAAACCAGAGGAGCT
CTCTCGACGCAGGACTCGGCTTGCTGAAGCGCGCACGGCAAGAGGCGAGGGGCGGCGACTGGTGAGTACG
CCAAAAATTTTGACTAGCGGAGGCTAGAAGGAGAGAGATGGGTGCGAGAGCGTCAGTATTAAGCGGGGGA
GAATTAGATCGCGATGGGAAAAAATTCGGTTAAGGCCAGGGGGAAAGAAAAAATATAAATTAAAACATAT
AGTATGGGCAAGCAGGGAGCTAGAACGATTCGCAGTTAATCCTGGCCTGTTAGAAACATCAGAAGGCTGT
AGACAAATACTGGGACAGCTACAACCATCCCTTCAGACAGGATCAGAAGAACTTAGATCATTATATAATA
CAGTAGCAACCCTCTATTGTGTGCATCAAAGGATAGAGATAAAAGACACCAAGGAAGCTTTAGACAAGAT
AGAGGAAGAGCAAAACAAAAGTAAGACCACCGCACAGCAAGCGGCCGCTGATCTTCAGACCTGGAGGAGG
AGATATGAGGGACAATTGGAGAAGTGAATTATATAAATATAAAGTAGTAAAAATTGAACCATTAGGAGTA
GCACCCACCAAGGCAAAGAGAAGAGTGGTGCAGAGAGAAAAAAGAGCAGTGGGAATAGGAGCTTTGTTCC
TTGGGTTCTTGGGAGCAGCAGGAAGCACTATGGGCGCAGCGTCAATGACGCTGACGGTACAGGCCAGACA
ATTATTGTCTGGTATAGTGCAGCAGCAGAACAATTTGCTGAGGGCTATTGAGGCGCAACAGCATCTGTTG
CAACTCACAGTCTGGGGCATCAAGCAGCTCCAGGCAAGAATCCTGGCTGTGGAAAGATACCTAAAGGATC
AACAGCTCCTGGGGATTTGGGGTTGCTCTGGAAAACTCATTTGCACCACTGCTGTGCCTTGGAATGCTAG
TTGGAGTAATAAATCTCTGGAACAGATTTGGAATCACACGACCTGGATGGAGTGGGACAGAGAAATTAAC
AATTACACAAGCTTAATACACTCCTTAATTGAAGAATCGCAAAACCAGCAAGAAAAGAATGAACAAGAAT
TATTGGAATTAGATAAATGGGCAAGTTTGTGGAATTGGTTTAACATAACAAATTGGCTGTGGTATATAAA
ATTATTCATAATGATAGTAGGAGGCTTGGTAGGTTTAAGAATAGTTTTTGCTGTACTTTCTATAGTGAAT
AGAGTTAGGCAGGGATATTCACCATTATCGTTTCAGACCCACCTCCCAACCCCGAGGGGACCCAGAGAGG
GCCTATTTCCCATGATTCCTTCATATTTGCATATACGATACAAGGCTGTTAGAGAGATAATTAGAATTAA
TTTGACTGTAAACACAAAGATATTAGTACAAAATACGTGACGTAGAAAGTAATAATTTCTTGGGTAGTTT
GCAGTTTTAAAATTATGTTTTAAAATGGACTATCATATGCTTACCGTAACTTGAAAGTATTTCGATTTCT
TGGCTTTATATATCTTGTGGAAAGGACGAAACACCGCAGACCATGCAGGTACTCGAGTTTTAGAGCTAGA
AATAGCAAGTTAAAATAAGGCTAGTCCGTTATCAACTTGAAAAAGTGGCACCGAGTCGGTGCTTTTTTAA
GCTTGGCGTAACTAGATCTTGAGACAAATGGCAGTATTCATCCACAATTTTAAAAGAAAAGGGGGGATTG
GGGGGTACAGTGCAGGGGAAAGAATAGTAGACATAATAGCAACAGACATACAAACTAAAGAATTACAAAA
ACAAATTACAAAAATTCAAAATTTTCGGGTTTATTACAGGGACAGCAGAGATCCACTTTGGCGCCGGCTC
GAGGGGG
