>Addgene plasmid #77729 | IRAK2 gRNA (BRDN0001146650) | depositor partial sequence | sequence record 145189 | Target Sequence
CAGACCATGCAGGTACTCGA
