>Addgene plasmid #77729 | IRAK2 gRNA (BRDN0001146650) | addgene partial sequence | sequence record 188315 | hU6-F
AGAAAGTAATAATTTCTTGGGTAGTTTGCAGTTTTAAAATTATGTTTTAAAATGGACTATCATATGCTTA
CCGTAACTTGAAAGTATTTCGATTTCTTGGCTTTATATATCTTGTGGAAAGGACGAAACACCGCAGACCA
TGCAGGTACTCGAGTTTTAGAGCTAGAAATAGCAAGTTAAAATAAGGCTAGTCCGTTATCAACTTGAAAA
AGTGGCACCGAGTCGGTGCTTTTTTAAGCTTGGCGTAACTAGATCTTGAGACAAATGGCAGTATTCATCC
ACAATTTTAAAAGAAAAGGGGGGATTGGGGGGTACAGTGCAGGGGAAAGAATAGTAGACATAATAGCAAC
AGACATACAAACTAAAGAATTACAAAAACAAATTACAAAAATTCAAAATTTTCGGGTTTATTACAGGGAC
AGCAGAGATCCACTTTGGCGCCGGCTCGAGGGGGCCCGGGTGCAAAGATGGATAAAGTTTTAAACAGAGA
GGAATCTTTGCAGCTAATGGACCTTCTAGGTCTTGAAAGGAGTGGGAATTGGCTCCGGTGCCCGTCAGTG
GGCAGAGCGC
